>Addgene plasmid #216798 | pFLAG_WT MDA5 | addgene full sequence | sequence record 428831 | Addgene NGS Result
CCATTCGCCATTCAGGCTGCGCAACTGTTGGGAAGGGCGATCGGTGCGGGCCTCTTCGCTATTACGCCAG
CTGGCGAAAGGGGGATGTGCTGCAAGGCGATTAAGTTGGGTAACGCCAGGGTTTTCCCAGTCACGACGTT
GTAAAACGACGGCCAGTGCCAAGCTGATCTATACATTGAATCAATATTGGCAATTAGCCATATTAGTCAT
TGGTTATATAGCATAAATCAATATTGGCTATTGGCCATTGCATACGTTGTATCTATATCATAATATGTAC
ATTTATATTGGCTCATGTCCAATATGACCGCCATGTTGACATTGATTATTGACTAGTTATTAATAGTAAT
CAATTACGGGGTCATTAGTTCATAGCCCATATATGGAGTTCCGCGTTACATAACTTACGGTAAATGGCCC
GCCTGGCTGACCGCCCAACGACCCCCGCCCATTGACGTCAATAATGACGTATGTTCCCATAGTAACGCCA
ATAGGGACTTTCCATTGACGTCAATGGGTGGAGTATTTACGGTAAACTGCCCACTTGGCAGTACATCAAG
TGTATCATATGCCAAGTCCGCCCCCTATTGACGTCAATGACGGTAAATGGCCCGCCTGGCATTATGCCCA
GTACATGACCTTACGGGACTTTCCTACTTGGCAGTACATCTACGTATTAGTCATCGCTATTACCATGGTG
ATGCGGTTTTGGCAGTACACCAATGGGCGTGGATAGCGGTTTGACTCACGGGGATTTCCAAGTCTCCACC
CCATTGACGTCAATGGGAGTTTGTTTTGGCACCAAAATCAACGGGACTTTCCAAAATGTCGTAATAACCC
CGCCCCGTTGACGCAAATGGGCGGTAGGCGTGTACGGTGGGAGGTCTATATAAGCAGAGCTCGTTTAGTG
AACCGTCAGAATTAATTCAGATCGATCTACCATGGACTACAAAGACGATGACGACAAGCTTGCGGCCGCA
ATGTCGAATGGGTATTCCACAGACGAGAATTTCCGCTATCTCATCTCGTGCTTCAGGGCCAGGGTGAAAA
TGTACATCCAGGTGGAGCCTGTGCTGGACTACCTGACCTTTCTGCCTGCAGAGGTGAAGGAGCAGATTCA
GAGGACAGTCGCCACCTCCGGGAACATGCAGGCAGTTGAACTGCTGCTGAGCACCTTGGAGAAGGGAGTC
TGGCACCTTGGTTGGACTCGGGAATTCGTGGAGGCCCTCCGGAGAACCGGCAGCCCTCTGGCCGCCCGCT
ACATGAACCCTGAGCTCACGGACTTGCCCTCTCCATCGTTTGAGAACGCTCATGATGAATATCTCCAACT
GCTGAACCTCCTTCAGCCCACTCTGGTGGACAAGCTTCTAGTTAGAGACGTCTTGGATAAGTGCATGGAG
GAGGAACTGTTGACAATTGAAGACAGAAACCGGATTGCTGCTGCAGAAAACAATGGAAATGAATCAGGTG
TAAGAGAGCTACTAAAAAGGATTGTGCAGAAAGAAAACTGGTTCTCTGCATTTCTGAATGTTCTTCGTCA
AACAGGAAACAATGAACTTGTCCAAGAGTTAACAGGCTCTGATTGCTCAGAAAGCAATGCAGAGATTGAG
AATTTATCACAAGTTGATGGTCCTCAAGTGGAAGAGCAACTTCTTTCAACCACAGTTCAGCCAAATCTGG
AGAAGGAGGTCTGGGGCATGGAGAATAACTCATCAGAATCATCTTTTGCAGATTCTTCTGTAGTTTCAGA
ATCAGACACAAGTTTGGCAGAAGGAAGTGTCAGCTGCTTAGATGAAAGTCTTGGACATAACAGCAACATG
GGCAGTGATTCAGGCACCATGGGAAGTGATTCAGATGAAGAGAATGTGGCAGCAAGAGCATCCCCGGAGC
CAGAACTCCAGCTCAGGCCTTACCAAATGGAAGTTGCCCAGCCAGCCTTGGAAGGGAAGAATATCATCAT
CTGCCTCCCTACAGGGAGTGGAAAAACCAGAGTGGCTGTTTACATTGCCAAGGATCACTTAGACAAGAAG
AAAAAAGCATCTGAGCCTGGAAAAGTTATAGTTCTTGTCAATAAGGTACTGCTAGTTGAACAGCTCTTCC
GCAAGGAGTTCCAACCATTTTTGAAGAAATGGTATCGTGTTATTGGATTAAGTGGTGATACCCAACTGAA
AATATCATTTCCAGAAGTTGTCAAGTCCTGTGATATTATTATCAGTACAGCTCAAATCCTTGAAAACTCC
CTCTTAAACTTGGAAAATGGAGAAGATGCTGGTGTTCAATTGTCAGACTTTTCCCTCATTATCATTGATG
AATGTCATCACACCAACAAAGAAGCAGTGTATAATAACATCATGAGGCATTATTTGATGCAGAAGTTGAA
AAACAATAGACTCAAGAAAGAAAACAAACCAGTGATTCCCCTTCCTCAGATACTGGGACTAACAGCTTCA
CCTGGTGTTGGAGGGGCCACGAAGCAAGCCAAAGCTGAAGAACACATTTTAAAACTATGTGCCAATCTTG
ATGCATTTACTATTAAAACTGTTAAAGAAAACCTTGATCAACTGAAAAACCAAATACAGGAGCCATGCAA
GAAGTTTGCCATTGCAGATGCAACCAGAGAAGATCCATTTAAAGAGAAACTTCTAGAAATAATGACAAGG
ATTCAAACTTATTGTCAAATGAGTCCAATGTCAGATTTTGGAACTCAACCCTATGAACAATGGGCCATTC
AAATGGAAAAAAAAGCTGCAAAAGAAGGAAATCGCAAAGAACGTGTTTGTGCAGAACATTTGAGGAAGTA
CAATGAGGCCCTACAAATTAATGACACAATTCGAATGATAGATGCGTATACTCATCTTGAAACTTTCTAT
AATGAAGAGAAAGATAAGAAGTTTGCAGTCATAGAAGATGATAGTGATGAGGGTGGTGATGATGAGTATT
GTGATGGTGATGAAGATGAGGATGATTTAAAGAAACCTTTGAAACTGGATGAAACAGATAGATTTCTCAT
GACTTTATTTTTTGAAAACAATAAAATGTTGAAAAGGCTGGCTGAAAACCCAGAATATGAAAATGAAAAG
CTGACCAAATTAAGAAATACCATAATGGAGCAATATACTAGGACTGAGGAATCAGCACGAGGAATAATCT
TTACAAAAACACGACAGAGTGCATATGCGCTTTCCCAGTGGATTACTGAAAATGAAAAATTTGCTGAAGT
AGGAGTCAAAGCCCACCATCTGATTGGAGCTGGACACAGCAGTGAGTTCAAACCCATGACACAGAATGAA
CAAAAAGAAGTCATTAGTAAATTTCGCACTGGAAAAATAAATCTGCTTATCGCTACCACAGTGGCAGAAG
AAGGTCTGGATATTAAAGAATGTAACATTGTTATCCGTTATGGTCTCGTCACCAATGAAATAGCCATGGT
CCAGGCCCGTGGTCGAGCCAGAGCTGATGAGAGCACCTACGTCCTGGTTGCTCACAGTGGTTCAGGAGTT
ATCGAACGTGAGACAGTTAATGATTTCCGAGAGAAGATGATGTATAAAGCTATACATTGTGTTCAAAATA
TGAAACCAGAGGAGTATGCTCATAAGATTTTGGAATTACAGATGCAAAGTATAATGGAAAAGAAAATGAA
AACCAAGAGAAATATTGCCAAGCATTACAAGAATAACCCATCACTAATAACTTTCCTTTGCAAAAACTGC
AGTGTGCTAGCCTGTTCTGGGGAAGATATCCATGTAATTGAGAAAATGCATCACGTCAATATGACCCCAG
AATTCAAGGAACTTTACATTGTAAGAGAAAACAAAACACTGCAAAAGAAGTGTGCCGACTATCAAATAAA
TGGTGAAATCATCTGCAAATGTGGCCAGGCTTGGGGAACAATGATGGTGCACAAAGGCTTAGATTTGCCT
TGTCTCAAAATAAGGAATTTTGTAGTGGTTTTCAAAAATAATTCAACAAAGAAACAATACAAAAAGTGGG
TAGAATTACCTATCACATTTCCCAATCTTGACTATTCAGAATGCTGTTTATTTAGTGATGAGGATTAGGG
ATCCCGGGTGGCATCCCTGTGACCCCTCCCCAGTGCCTCTCCTGGCCCTGGAAGTTGCCACTCCAGTGCC
CACCAGCCTTGTCCTAATAAAATTAAGTTGCATCATTTTGTCTGACTAGGTGTCCTTCTATAATATTATG
GGGTGGAGGGGGGTGGTATGGAGCAAGGGGCAAGTTGGGAAGACAACCTGTAGGGCCTGCGGGGTCTATT
GGGAACCAAGCTGGAGTGCAGTGGCACAATCTTGGCTCACTGCAATCTCCGCCTCCTGGGTTCAAGCGAT
TCTCCTGCCTCAGCCTCCCGAGTTGTTGGGATTCCAGGCATGCATGACCAGGCTCAGCTAATTTTTGTTT
TTTTGGTAGAGACGGGGTTTCACCATATTGGCCAGGCTGGTCTCCAACTCCTAATCTCAGGTGATCTACC
CACCTTGGCCTCCCAAATTGCTGGGATTACAGGCGTGAACCACTGCTCCCTTCCCTGTCCTTCTGATTTT
AAAATAACTATACCAGCAGGAGGACGTCCAGACACAGCATAGGCTACCTGGCCATGCCCAACCGGTGGGA
CATTTGAGTTGCTTGCTTGGCACTGTCCTCTCATGCGTTGGGTCCACTCAGTAGATGCCTGTTGAATTGG
GTACGCGGCCAGCTTGGCTGTGGAATGTGTGTCAGTTAGGGTGTGGAAAGTCCCCAGGCTCCCCAGCAGG
CAGAAGTATGCAAAGCATGCATCTCAATTAGTCAGCAACCAGGTGTGGAAAGTCCCCAGGCTCCCCAGCA
GGCAGAAGTATGCAAAGCATGCATCTCAATTAGTCAGCAACCATAGTCCCGCCCCTAACTCCGCCCATCC
CGCCCCTAACTCCGCCCAGTTCCGCCCATTCTCCGCCCCATGGCTGACTAATTTTTTTTATTTATGCAGA
GGCCGAGGCCGCCTCGGCCTCTGAGCTATTCCAGAAGTAGTGAGGAGGCTTTTTTGGAGGAATTGATCAG
CTTGGGATCTGATCAAGAGACAGGATGAGGATCGTTTCGCATGATTGAACAAGATGGATTGCACGCAGGT
TCTCCGGCCGCTTGGGTGGAGAGGCTATTCGGCTATGACTGGGCACAACAGACAATCGGCTGCTCTGATG
CCGCCGTGTTCCGGCTGTCAGCGCAGGGGCGCCCGGTTCTTTTTGTCAAGACCGACCTGTCCGGTGCCCT
GAATGAACTGCAGGACGAGGCAGCGCGGCTATCGTGGCTGGCCACGACGGGCGTTCCTTGCGCAGCTGTG
CTCGACGTTGTCACTGAAGCGGGAAGGGACTGGCTGCTATTGGGCGAAGTGCCGGGGCAGGATCTCCTGT
CATCTCACCTTGCTCCTGCCGAGAAAGTATCCATCATGGCTGATGCAATGCGGCGGCTGCATACGCTTGA
TCCGGCTACCTGCCCATTCGACCACCAAGCGAAACATCGCATCGAGCGAGCACGTACTCGGATGGAAGCC
GGTCTTGTCGATCAGGATGATCTGGACGAAGAGCATCAGGGGCTCGCGCCAGCCGAACTGTTCGCCAGGC
TCAAGGCGCGCATGCCCGACGGCGAGGATCTCGTCGTGACCCATGGCGATGCCTGCTTGCCGAATATCAT
GGTGGAAAATGGCCGCTTTTCTGGATTCATCGACTGTGGCCGGCTGGGTGTGGCGGACCGCTATCAGGAC
ATAGCGTTGGCTACCCGTGATATTGCTGAAGAGCTTGGCGGCGAATGGGCTGACCGCTTCCTCGTGCTTT
ACGGTATCGCCGCTCCCGATTCGCAGCGCATCGCCTTCTATCGCCTTCTTGACGAGTTCTTCTGAGCGGG
ACTCTGGGGTTCGAAATGACCGACCAAGCGACGCCCAACCTGCCATCACGAGATTTCGATTCCACCGCCG
CCTTCTATGAAAGGTTGGGCTTCGGAATCGTTTTCCGGGACGCCGGCTGGATGATCCTCCAGCGCGGGGA
TCTCATGCTGGAGTTCTTCGCCCACCCCGGGCTCGATCCCCTCGCGAGTTGGTTCAGCTGCTGCCTGAGG
CTGGACGACCTCGCGGAGTTCTACCGGCAGTGCAAATCCGTCGGCATCCAGGAAACCAGCAGCGGCTATC
CGCGCATCCATGCCCCCGAACTGCAGGAGTGGGGAGGCACGATGGCCGCTTTGGTCGACCCGGACGGGAC
GCTCCTGCGCCTGATACAGAACGAATTGCTTGCAGGCATCTCATGAGTGTGTCTTCCCGTTTTCCGCCTG
AGGTCACTGCGTGGATGGAGCGCTGGCGCCTGCTGCGCGACGGCGAGCTGCTCACCACCCACTCGCCAAG
CTGGAACCGTAAAAAGGCCGCGTTGCTGGCGTTTTTCCATAGGCTCCGCCGATCATAATCAGCCATACCA
CATTTGTAGAGGTTTTACTTGCTTTAAAAAACCTCCCACACCTCCCCCTGAACCTGAAACATAAAATGAA
TGCAATTGTTGTTGTTAACTTGTTTATTGCAGCTTATAATGGTTACAAATAAAGCAATAGCATCACAAAT
TTCACAAATAAAGCATTTTTTTCACTGCATTCTAGTTGTGGTTTGTCCAAACTCATCAATGTATCTTATC
ATGTCTGGATCAATTCCCTATAGTGAGTCGTATTAAATTCGTAATCATGTCATAGCTGTTTCCTGTGTGA
AATTGTTATCCGCTCACAATTCCACACAACATACGAGCCGGAAGCATAAAGTGTAAAGCCTGGGGTGCCT
AATGAGTGAGCTAACTCACATTAATTGCGTTGCGCTCACTGCCCGCTTTCCAGTCGGGAAACCTGTCGTG
CCAGCTGCATTAATGAATCGGCCAACGCGCGGGGAGAGGCGGTTTGCGTATTGGGCGCTCTTCCGCTTCC
TCGCTCACTGACTCGCTGCGCTCGGTCGTTCGGCTGCGGCGAGCGGTATCAGCTCACTCAAAGGCGGTAA
TACGGTTATCCACAGAATCAGGGGATAACGCAGGAAAGAACATGTGAGCAAAAGGCCAGCAAAAGGCCAG
GAACCGTAAAAAGGCCGCGTTGCTGGCGTTTTTCCATAGGCTCCGCCCCCCTGACGAGCATCACAAAAAT
CGACGCTCAAGTCAGAGGTGGCGAAACCCGACAGGACTATAAAGATACCAGGCGTTTCCCCCTGGAAGCT
CCCTCGTGCGCTCTCCTGTTCCGACCCTGCCGCTTACCGGATACCTGTCCGCCTTTCTCCCTTCGGGAAG
CGTGGCGCTTTCTCATAGCTCACGCTGTAGGTATCTCAGTTCGGTGTAGGTCGTTCGCTCCAAGCTGGGC
TGTGTGCACGAACCCCCCGTTCAGCCCGACCGCTGCGCCTTATCCGGTAACTATCGTCTTGAGTCCAACC
CGGTAAGACACGACTTATCGCCACTGGCAGCAGCCACTGGTAACAGGATTAGCAGAGCGAGGTATGTAGG
CGGTGCTACAGAGTTCTTGAAGTGGTGGCCTAACTACGGCTACACTAGAAGAACAGTATTTGGTATCTGC
GCTCTGCTGAAGCCAGTTACCTTCGGAAAAAGAGTTGGTAGCTCTTGATCCGGCAAACAAACCACCGCTG
GTAGCGGTGGTTTTTTTGTTTGCAAGCAGCAGATTACGCGCAGAAAAAAAGGATCTCAAGAAGATCCTTT
GATCTTTTCTACGGGGTCTGACGCTCAGTGGAACGAAAACTCACGTTAAGGGATTTTGGTCATGAGATTA
TCAAAAAGGATCTTCACCTAGATCCTTTTAAATTAAAAATGAAGTTTTAAATCAATCTAAAGTATATATG
AGTAAACTTGGTCTGACAGTTACCAATGCTTAATCAGTGAGGCACCTATCTCAGCGATCTGTCTATTTCG
TTCATCCATAGTTGCCTGACTCCCCGTCGTGTAGATAACTACGATACGGGAGGGCTTACCATCTGGCCCC
AGTGCTGCAATGATACCGCGAGACCCACGCTCACCGGCTCCAGATTTATCAGCAATAAACCAGCCAGCCG
GAAGGGCCGAGCGCAGAAGTGGTCCTGCAACTTTATCCGCCTCCATCCAGTCTATTAATTGTTGCCGGGA
AGCTAGAGTAAGTAGTTCGCCAGTTAATAGTTTGCGCAACGTTGTTGCCATTGCTACAGGCATCGTGGTG
TCACGCTCGTCGTTTGGTATGGCTTCATTCAGCTCCGGTTCCCAACGATCAAGGCGAGTTACATGATCCC
CCATGTTGTGCAAAAAAGCGGTTAGCTCCTTCGGTCCTCCGATCGTTGTCAGAAGTAAGTTGGCCGCAGT
GTTATCACTCATGGTTATGGCAGCACTGCATAATTCTCTTACTGTCATGCCATCCGTAAGATGCTTTTCT
GTGACTGGTGAGTACTCAACCAAGTCATTCTGAGAATAGTGTATGCGGCGACCGAGTTGCTCTTGCCCGG
CGTCAATACGGGATAATACCGCGCCACATAGCAGAACTTTAAAAGTGCTCATCATTGGAAAACGTTCTTC
GGGGCGAAAACTCTCAAGGATCTTACCGCTGTTGAGATCCAGTTCGATGTAACCCACTCGTGCACCCAAC
TGATCTTCAGCATCTTTTACTTTCACCAGCGTTTCTGGGTGAGCAAAAACAGGAAGGCAAAATGCCGCAA
AAAAGGGAATAAGGGCGACACGGAAATGTTGAATACTCATACTCTTCCTTTTTCAATATTATTGAAGCAT
TTATCAGGGTTATTGTCTCATGAGCGGATACATATTTGAATGTATTTAGAAAAATAAACAAATAGGGGTT
CCGCGCACATTTCCCCGAAAAGTGCCACCTG
[124 nt withheld, positions 8852-8975]
C
[91 nt withheld, positions 8977-9067]
A
[49 nt withheld, positions 9069-9117]
CCTTTGACGTTGGAGTCCACGTTCTTT
[37 nt withheld, positions 9145-9181]
ACCCTATCTCGGTCTATTCTTTTGATTTATAAGGGATTTTGCCGATTTCGGCCTATTGGTTAAAAAATGA
GCTGATTTAACAAAAATTTAACGCGAATTTTAACAAAATATTAACGCTTACAATTT
Features (pLannotate 1.2.2; 22 found; start..end, strand, type, name):
      4..158     -  CDS            lacZα (fragment): LacZα fragment of β-galactosidase; lacZ fragment
    318..697     +  enhancer       CMV enhancer: human cytomegalovirus immediate early enhancer
    699..898     +  promoter       CMV promoter: human cytomegalovirus (CMV) immediate early promoter
    944..964     +  CDS            3xFLAG (fragment): three tandem FLAG® epitope tags
    981..4055    +  CDS            IFIH1: IFIH1_HUMAN - Also known as MDA5, RH116. Experimental evidence at protein level: Swiss-Prot protein existence level 1. Innate immune receptor which acts as a cytoplasmic sensor of viral nucleic acids and plays a major role in sensing viral infection and in the activation of a cascade of antiviral responses including the induction of type I interferons and proinflammatory cytokines. Its ligands include mRNA lacking 2'-O-methylation at their 5' cap and long- dsRNA (>1 kb in length). Upon ligand binding it associates with mitochondria antiviral signaling protein (MAVS/IPS1) which activates the IK
   4066..4688    +  polyA_signal   hGH poly(A) signal: human growth hormone polyadenylation signal
   4730..5027    +  promoter       SV40 promoter: SV40 enhancer and early promoter
   5081..5872    +  CDS            neo: KKA2_KLEPN - Also known as kan, nptII. Experimental evidence at protein level: Swiss-Prot protein existence level 1. Resistance to kanamycin, neomycin, paromomycin, ribostamycin, butirosin and gentamicin B. From Klebsiella pneumoniae.
   5896..6273    +  CDS            ble: BLE_KLEPN - Experimental evidence at protein level: Swiss-Prot protein existence level 1. Binding protein with a strong affinity to the bleomycin family of antibiotics. Binds to CL990; an antimitotic-antibiotic compound. From Klebsiella pneumoniae.
   6315..6374    +  CDS            str (fragment): STR_KLEPN - Protein inferred from homology: Swiss-Prot protein existence level 3. The aminoglycoside phosphotransferases achieve inactivation of their antibiotic substrates by phosphorylation. From Klebsiella pneumoniae.
   6397..6420    -  rep_origin     CloDF13 ori (fragment): Plasmids containing the CloDF13 (CDF) origin of replication can be propagated in E. coli cells that contain additional plasmids with compatible origins.
   6421..6504    +  CDS            large T antigen (fragment): large T antigen from SV40 (simian virus 40)
   6527..6661    +  polyA_signal   SV40 poly(A) signal: SV40 polyadenylation signal
   6667..6685    -  promoter       T7 promoter: promoter for bacteriophage T7 RNA polymerase
   6723..6739    -  protein_bind   lac operator: The lac repressor binds to the lac operator to inhibit transcription in E. coli. This inhibition can be relieved by adding lactose or isopropyl-β-D-thiogalactopyranoside (IPTG). lac repressor encoded by lacI
   6747..6777    -  promoter       lac promoter: promoter for the E. coli lac operon
   6792..6813    -  protein_bind   CAP binding site: CAP binding activates transcription in the presence of cAMP. E. coli catabolite activator protein
   6826..6918    -  CDS            lacI (fragment): lac repressor; lacI; The lac repressor binds to the lac operator to inhibit transcription in E. coli. This inhibition can be relieved by adding lactose or isopropyl-β-D-thiogalactopyranoside (IPTG).
   7101..7689    -  rep_origin     ori: high-copy-number ColE1/pMB1/pBR322/pUC origin of replication
   7860..8720    -  CDS            AmpR: β-lactamase; bla; confers resistance to ampicillin, carbenicillin, and related antibiotics
   8721..8825    -  promoter       AmpR promoter: bla
   8852..9280    +  rep_origin     f1 ori (sequence partly withheld): f1 bacteriophage origin of replication; arrow indicates direction of (+) strand synthesis
