[The description below was written by a language model from this plasmid's Addgene catalogue record and pLannotate feature annotations shown in this document.]
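Description:
pFLAG_WT MDA5 is a mammalian expression plasmid of about 9.3 kb, built on the pFLAG-CMV-4 backbone, that encodes wild-type human melanoma differentiation-associated protein 5 (MDA5, gene IFIH1). It is propagated in E. coli as a high-copy plasmid through a ColE1/pUC-type origin and is selected with ampicillin via the β-lactamase gene and its own promoter. An f1 phage origin is also present, along with leftover cloning-vector elements (lacZα and lacI fragments, lac promoter/operator, a T7 promoter) that play no evident role in expression of the insert.

The expression cassette consists of the human cytomegalovirus immediate-early enhancer and promoter, a short FLAG epitope sequence (annotated only as a fragment of a 3xFLAG tag, so it probably represents a single FLAG) placed just upstream of the IFIH1 coding sequence, and the human growth hormone polyadenylation signal. This arrangement suggests an N-terminally FLAG-tagged MDA5, although the catalogue fields do not list the tag, and the restriction sites used for cloning are not recorded. A second cassette places the Tn5-derived neo gene under the SV40 enhancer/early promoter with an SV40 polyadenylation signal, which would allow G418 selection of stable transfectants. The adjacent ble and truncated str sequences come from the same Tn5 region.

MDA5 is a cytoplasmic innate immune sensor of long double-stranded RNA that signals through MAVS to induce type I interferons and proinflammatory cytokines. The stated purpose is simply expression of the wild-type protein. The FLAG epitope would permit detection or immunoprecipitation in transfected mammalian cells, and the "WT" designation suggests use as a reference alongside variant constructs, though the record does not say so.
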