Addgene plasmid #216798: pFLAG_WT MDA5
Purpose: Expresses wild type (wt) melanoma differentiation-associated protein 5
Depositing lab: Sun Hur. Depositing organization: Boston Children's Hospital.
Backbone
  Vector backbone: pFLAG-CMV-4
  Vector type: Mammalian Expression
Growth in bacteria
  Bacterial resistance: Ampicillin, 100 μg/mL
  Growth temperature: 37°C
  Growth strain: DH5alpha
  Copy number: High Copy
Gene/Insert
  Gene/Insert name: melanoma differentiation-associated protein 5
  Species: H. sapiens (human)
  Entrez Gene: IFIH1 (a.k.a. AGS7, Hlcd, IDDM19, IMD95, MDA-5, MDA5, RLR-2, SGMRT1)
  Cloning method: Restriction Enzyme; 5′ cloning site unknown (unknown if destroyed); 3′ cloning site unknown (unknown if destroyed)
  Sequencing primers: 5′ unknown
Terms and licenses: Academic/Nonprofit Terms; Industry Terms: Not Available to Industry
How to cite: pFLAG_WT MDA5 was a gift from Sun Hur (Addgene plasmid # 216798 ; http://n2t.net/addgene:216798 ; RRID:Addgene_216798)
